Addgene plasmid #50840: RANLS-DEVD-BNES
Purpose: Expresses a tandem ddFP heterodimer in mammalian cells, plasmid 1 for a translocation-based red fluorescent caspase-3 biosensor, used together with plasmid 2 (BNLS).
Depositing lab: Robert Campbell. Depositing organization: University of Alberta. Publication: Ratiometric biosensors based on dimerization-dependent fluorescent protein exchange. Ding Y, Li J, Enterina JR, Shen Y, Zhang I, Tewson PH, Mo GC, Zhang J, Quinn AM, Hughes TE, Maysinger D, Alford SC, Zhang Y, Campbell RE. Nat Methods. 2015 Jan 26. doi: 10.1038/nmeth.3261. PubMed 25622108.
Backbone
  Vector backbone: pcDNA3.1
  Backbone size w/o insert (bp): 5500
  Total vector size (bp): 7024
  Modifications to backbone: Multi cloning sites has been replaced by a customized sequence, which is compatible to the reading frame of vector pBAD hisB.
  Vector type: Mammalian Expression
  Selectable markers: Neomycin (select with G418)
Growth in bacteria
  Bacterial resistance: Ampicillin, 100 μg/mL
  Growth temperature: 37°C
  Growth strain: DH10B
  Copy number: High Copy
Gene/Insert
  Gene/Insert name: ddRFP A and ddRFP B (alt name: dimerization dependent red fluorescent protein (ddRFP))
  Species: Synthetic; synthetic construct
  Insert size (bp): 1524
  GenBank ID: KF976776
  Promoter: CMV
  Tag / fusion protein: triplicated NLS sequence DPKKKRKV placed after ddRFP A; NES sequence LALKLAGLDIGS (C terminal on insert)
  Cloning method: Restriction Enzyme; 5′ cloning site XhoI (unknown if destroyed); 3′ cloning site HindIII (unknown if destroyed)
  Sequencing primers: 5′ TAATACGACTCACTATAGGG; 3′ TAGAAGGCACAGTCGAGG
Terms and licenses: Academic/Nonprofit Terms; Industry Terms: Not Available to Industry
Depositor comments: There is a small discrepancy between the reference sequence and Addgene's quality control sequence, this causes an A to G mutation in the linker region between NLS and ddRFP B. This change should not affect plasmid function.
How to cite: RANLS-DEVD-BNES was a gift from Robert Campbell (Addgene plasmid # 50840 ; http://n2t.net/addgene:50840 ; RRID:Addgene_50840)
