[The description below was written by a language model from this plasmid's Addgene catalogue record and pLannotate feature annotations shown in this document.]
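Description:
RANLS-DEVD-BNES is a mammalian expression plasmid built on a pcDNA3.1 backbone whose multiple cloning site has been replaced with a custom sequence matching the reading frame of pBAD/HisB. It is maintained in E. coli through a high-copy ColE1/pUC-type origin and an ampicillin resistance gene. An f1 origin is also present. For selection in mammalian cells, an SV40 early promoter drives a neomycin phosphotransferase gene (G418 resistance) followed by an SV40 polyadenylation signal.

The payload is a single synthetic open reading frame of about 1.5 kb, cloned between XhoI and HindIII. It is expressed from the CMV enhancer/promoter and terminated by the bGH poly(A) signal, and a T7 promoter lies just upstream of the coding region. The frame encodes the two partners of the dimerization-dependent red fluorescent protein pair in tandem. ddRFP A is followed by a triplicated nuclear localization signal, and ddRFP B carries a C-terminal nuclear export signal. As the construct name indicates, the two halves are joined by a linker containing the caspase-3 cleavage motif DEVD. The automated annotation labels this reading frame as tdTomato, which probably reflects sequence similarity to Discosoma-derived red proteins rather than the actual identity of the insert.

The plasmid is the first component of a translocation-based red fluorescent caspase-3 biosensor and is used together with a second plasmid, BNLS. The design suggests that cleavage at DEVD separates the NLS-bearing A copy from the NES-bearing B copy, so red fluorescence redistributes as the A copy finds a partner in the nucleus.

The depositor notes a single A-to-G difference in the linker between the NLS and ddRFP B, which is not expected to affect function. The deposited sequence (6,877 nt) is somewhat shorter than the listed total size of 7,024 bp.
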