Features (pLannotate 1.2.2; 20 found; start..end, strand, type, name):
     28..80      -  misc_feature   bom (fragment): basis of mobility region from pBR322
    235..614     +  enhancer       CMV enhancer: human cytomegalovirus immediate early enhancer
    615..818     +  promoter       CMV promoter: human cytomegalovirus (CMV) immediate early promoter
    814..847     +  LTR            5' LTR (truncated) (fragment): truncated 5' long terminal repeat (LTR) from HIV-1
    863..881     +  promoter       T7 promoter: promoter for bacteriophage T7 RNA polymerase
    924..2408    +  CDS            tdTomato: tdTomato is a basic (constitutively fluorescent) orange fluorescent protein published in 2004, derived from Discosoma sp.. It is reported to be a somewhat slowly-maturing tandem dimer with low acid sensitivity.
   2477..2701    +  polyA_signal   bGH poly(A) signal: bovine growth hormone polyadenylation signal
   2705..2726    +  promoter       SV40 promoter (fragment): SV40 enhancer and early promoter
   2747..3175    +  rep_origin     f1 ori (sequence partly withheld): f1 bacteriophage origin of replication; arrow indicates direction of (+) strand synthesis
   3189..3518    +  promoter       SV40 promoter: SV40 enhancer and early promoter
   3585..4376    +  CDS            neo: KKA2_KLEPN - Also known as kan, nptII. Experimental evidence at protein level: Swiss-Prot protein existence level 1. Resistance to kanamycin, neomycin, paromomycin, ribostamycin, butirosin and gentamicin B. From Klebsiella pneumoniae.
   4400..4558    +  CDS            ble (fragment): BLE_KLEPN - Experimental evidence at protein level: Swiss-Prot protein existence level 1. Binding protein with a strong affinity to the bleomycin family of antibiotics. Binds to CL990; an antimitotic-antibiotic compound. From Klebsiella pneumoniae.
   4553..4674    +  polyA_signal   SV40 poly(A) signal: SV40 polyadenylation signal
   4747..4763    -  protein_bind   lac operator: The lac repressor binds to the lac operator to inhibit transcription in E. coli. This inhibition can be relieved by adding lactose or isopropyl-β-D-thiogalactopyranoside (IPTG). lac repressor encoded by lacI
   4771..4801    -  promoter       lac promoter: promoter for the E. coli lac operon
   4816..4837    -  protein_bind   CAP binding site: CAP binding activates transcription in the presence of cAMP. E. coli catabolite activator protein
   4850..4942    -  CDS            lacI (fragment): lac repressor; lacI; The lac repressor binds to the lac operator to inhibit transcription in E. coli. This inhibition can be relieved by adding lactose or isopropyl-β-D-thiogalactopyranoside (IPTG).
   5125..5710    -  rep_origin     ori: high-copy-number ColE1/pMB1/pBR322/pUC origin of replication
   5881..6741    -  CDS            AmpR: β-lactamase; bla; confers resistance to ampicillin, carbenicillin, and related antibiotics
   6742..6846    -  promoter       AmpR promoter: bla
>Addgene plasmid #50840 | RANLS-DEVD-BNES | depositor full sequence | sequence record 76287 | RANLS-DEVD-BNES sequence 6877 bps
GACGGATCGGGAGATCTCCCGATCCCCTATGGTGCACTCTCAGTACAATCTGCTCTGATGCCGCATAGTT
AAGCCAGTATCTGCTCCCTGCTTGTGTGTTGGAGGTCGCTGAGTAGTGCGCGAGCAAAATTTAAGCTACA
ACAAGGCAAGGCTTGACCGACAATTGCATGAAGAATCTGCTTAGGGTTAGGCGTTTTGCGCTGCTTCGCG
ATGTACGGGCCAGATATACGCGTTGACATTGATTATTGACTAGTTATTAATAGTAATCAATTACGGGGTC
ATTAGTTCATAGCCCATATATGGAGTTCCGCGTTACATAACTTACGGTAAATGGCCCGCCTGGCTGACCG
CCCAACGACCCCCGCCCATTGACGTCAATAATGACGTATGTTCCCATAGTAACGCCAATAGGGACTTTCC
ATTGACGTCAATGGGTGGAGTATTTACGGTAAACTGCCCACTTGGCAGTACATCAAGTGTATCATATGCC
AAGTACGCCCCCTATTGACGTCAATGACGGTAAATGGCCCGCCTGGCATTATGCCCAGTACATGACCTTA
TGGGACTTTCCTACTTGGCAGTACATCTACGTATTAGTCATCGCTATTACCATGGTGATGCGGTTTTGGC
AGTACATCAATGGGCGTGGATAGCGGTTTGACTCACGGGGATTTCCAAGTCTCCACCCCATTGACGTCAA
TGGGAGTTTGTTTTGGCACCAAAATCAACGGGACTTTCCAAAATGTCGTAACAACTCCGCCCCATTGACG
CAAATGGGCGGTAGGCGTGTACGGTGGGAGGTCTATATAAGCAGAGCTCTCTGGCTAACTAGAGAACCCA
CTGCTTACTGGCTTATCGAAATTAATACGACTCACTATAGGGAGACCCAAGCTGGCTAGCGTGCCGCCAC
CATGGCCTCGAGAATGGTGAGCAAGAGCGAGGAGGTCATCAAAGAGTTCATGCGCTTCAAGGTGCGCTTG
GAGGGCTCCATGAACGGCCACGAGTTCGAGATCGAGGGCGAGGGCGAGGGCCGCCCCTACGAGGGCACCC
AGACCGCCAAGCTGAAGGTGACCAAGGGCGGCCCCCTGCCCTTCGCCTGGGACATCCTGTCCCCCCAGAT
CATGTACGGCTCCAAGGCGTACGTGAAGCACCCCGCCGACGTCCCCGATTACATGAAGCTGTCCTTCCCC
GAGGGCTTCAAGTGGGAGCGCGTGATGCACTTCGAGGACGGCGGTCTGGTGACCGTGACTCAGGACACCT
CCCTGCAGGACGGCACGCTGATCTACAAGGTGAAGATGCGCGGCACCAACTTCCCCCCCGACGGCCCCGT
AATGCAGAAGAAGACCTTGGGCTGGGATTATGCCACCGAGCGCCTGTACCCCGAAGACGGCGTGCTGAAG
GGCGAGCTTCTGGGGCGCCTGAAGCTGAAGGACGGCGGCCTCAACCTGGTGGAGTTCAAGACCATCTACA
TGGCCAAGAAGCCCGTGCAACTGCCCGGCTACTACTTCGTGGACACCAAGCTGGGCATCACCTCCCACAA
CGAGGACTACACCATCGTGGAACAGTACGAGCGCTCCGAGGGCCGCCACCACCTGGGCATGGACGAGCTG
TACAAGGGAACGGCGGGAAGCGATCCAAAAAAGAAGAGAAAGGTAGATCCAAAAAAGAAGAGAAAGGTAG
ATCCAAAAAAGAAGAGAAAGGTAGGTACCGCCTCCGGCGATGAGGTGGATGGAGCCACCATCAAAGAGTT
CATGCGCTTCAAGGTGCGCATGGAGGGCTCCATGAACGGCCACGAGTTCGAGATCGAGGGCGAGGGCGAG
GGCCGCCCCTACGAGGGCACCCAGACCGCCAAGCTGAAGGTGACCAAGGGCGGCCCCCTGCCCTTCGCCT
GGGACATCCTGTCCCCCCAGTTCATGTACGGCTCCGAGGCGTACGTGAGGCACCCCGCCGACATCCCCGA
TTACAAGAAGCTGCCCTTCCCCGAGGGCTTCAAGTGGGAGCGCGTGATGAACTTCGAAGACGGCGGTCTG
GTGACCGTTACCCAGGACTCCTCCCTGCAGGACGGCACGCTGATCTGCAAGGTGAAGATGCGCGGCACCA
ACTTCCCCCCCGACGGCCCCGTAATGCAGAAGAAGACCATGGGCTGGGAGGCCTCCACCGAGATGCTGTA
CCCCGAAGACGGCGTGCTGAAGGGCCATAGCTATCAGGCCCTGAAGCTGAAGGACGGCGGCCACTACCTG
GTGGAGTTCGAGACCATCTACATGGCCAAGAAGCCCGTGCAACTGCCCGGCGATTACTGTGTGGACACCA
AGCTGGACATCACCTCCCACAACGAGGACTACACCATCGTGGAACAGTACGGGCGCTCCGAGGGCCGCCA
CCGTCTGGGCATGGACGAGCGGTACAAGTTAGCCTTGAAATTAGCAGGTCTTGATATCGGGAGCTAAAAG
CTTGGTAAACCGCTGATCAGCCTCGACTGTGCCTTCTAGTTGCCAGCCATCTGTTGTTTGCCCCTCCCCC
GTGCCTTCCTTGACCCTGGAAGGTGCCACTCCCACTGTCCTTTCCTAATAAAATGAGGAAATTGCATCGC
ATTGTCTGAGTAGGTGTCATTCTATTCTGGGGGGTGGGGTGGGGCAGGACAGCAAGGGGGAGGATTGGGA
AGACAATAGCAGGCATGCTGGGGATGCGGTGGGCTCTATGGCTTCTGAGGCGGAAAGAACCAGCTGGGGC
TCTAGGGGGTATCCCC
[124 nt withheld, positions 2747-2870]
C
[91 nt withheld, positions 2872-2962]
A
[49 nt withheld, positions 2964-3012]
CCTTTGACGTTGGAGTCCACGTTCTTT
[37 nt withheld, positions 3040-3076]
ACCCTATCTCGGTCTATTCTTTTGATTTATAAGGGATTTTGCCGATTTCGGCCTATTGGTTAAAAAATGA
GCTGATTTAACAAAAATTTAACGCGAATTAATTCTGTGGAATGTGTGTCAGTTAGGGTGTGGAAAGTCCC
CAGGCTCCCCAGCAGGCAGAAGTATGCAAAGCATGCATCTCAATTAGTCAGCAACCAGGTGTGGAAAGTC
CCCAGGCTCCCCAGCAGGCAGAAGTATGCAAAGCATGCATCTCAATTAGTCAGCAACCATAGTCCCGCCC
CTAACTCCGCCCATCCCGCCCCTAACTCCGCCCAGTTCCGCCCATTCTCCGCCCCATGGCTGACTAATTT
TTTTTATTTATGCAGAGGCCGAGGCCGCCTCTGCCTCTGAGCTATTCCAGAAGTAGTGAGGAGGCTTTTT
TGGAGGCCTAGGCTTTTGCAAAAAGCTCCCGGGAGCTTGTATATCCATTTTCGGATCTGATCAAGAGACA
GGATGAGGATCGTTTCGCATGATTGAACAAGATGGATTGCACGCAGGTTCTCCGGCCGCTTGGGTGGAGA
GGCTATTCGGCTATGACTGGGCACAACAGACAATCGGCTGCTCTGATGCCGCCGTGTTCCGGCTGTCAGC
GCAGGGGCGCCCGGTTCTTTTTGTCAAGACCGACCTGTCCGGTGCCCTGAATGAACTGCAGGACGAGGCA
GCGCGGCTATCGTGGCTGGCCACGACGGGCGTTCCTTGCGCAGCTGTGCTCGACGTTGTCACTGAAGCGG
GAAGGGACTGGCTGCTATTGGGCGAAGTGCCGGGGCAGGATCTCCTGTCATCTCACCTTGCTCCTGCCGA
GAAAGTATCCATCATGGCTGATGCAATGCGGCGGCTGCATACGCTTGATCCGGCTACCTGCCCATTCGAC
CACCAAGCGAAACATCGCATCGAGCGAGCACGTACTCGGATGGAAGCCGGTCTTGTCGATCAGGATGATC
TGGACGAAGAGCATCAGGGGCTCGCGCCAGCCGAACTGTTCGCCAGGCTCAAGGCGCGCATGCCCGACGG
CGAGGATCTCGTCGTGACCCATGGCGATGCCTGCTTGCCGAATATCATGGTGGAAAATGGCCGCTTTTCT
GGATTCATCGACTGTGGCCGGCTGGGTGTGGCGGACCGCTATCAGGACATAGCGTTGGCTACCCGTGATA
TTGCTGAAGAGCTTGGCGGCGAATGGGCTGACCGCTTCCTCGTGCTTTACGGTATCGCCGCTCCCGATTC
GCAGCGCATCGCCTTCTATCGCCTTCTTGACGAGTTCTTCTGAGCGGGACTCTGGGGTTCGAAATGACCG
ACCAAGCGACGCCCAACCTGCCATCACGAGATTTCGATTCCACCGCCGCCTTCTATGAAAGGTTGGGCTT
CGGAATCGTTTTCCGGGACGCCGGCTGGATGATCCTCCAGCGCGGGGATCTCATGCTGGAGTTCTTCGCC
CACCCCAACTTGTTTATTGCAGCTTATAATGGTTACAAATAAAGCAATAGCATCACAAATTTCACAAATA
AAGCATTTTTTTCACTGCATTCTAGTTGTGGTTTGTCCAAACTCATCAATGTATCTTATCATGTCTGTAT
ACCGTCGACCTCTAGCTAGAGCTTGGCGTAATCATGGTCATAGCTGTTTCCTGTGTGAAATTGTTATCCG
CTCACAATTCCACACAACATACGAGCCGGAAGCATAAAGTGTAAAGCCTGGGGTGCCTAATGAGTGAGCT
AACTCACATTAATTGCGTTGCGCTCACTGCCCGCTTTCCAGTCGGGAAACCTGTCGTGCCAGCTGCATTA
ATGAATCGGCCAACGCGCGGGGAGAGGCGGTTTGCGTATTGGGCGCTCTTCCGCTTCCTCGCTCACTGAC
TCGCTGCGCTCGGTCGTTCGGCTGCGGCGAGCGGTATCAGCTCACTCAAAGGCGGTAATACGGTTATCCA
CAGAATCAGGGGATAACGCAGGAAAGAACATGTGAGCAAAAGGCCAGCAAAAGGCCAGGAACCGTAAAAA
GGCCGCGTTGCTGGCGTTTTTCCATAGGCTCCGCCCCCCTGACGAGCATCACAAAAATCGACGCTCAAGT
CAGAGGTGGCGAAACCCGACAGGACTATAAAGATACCAGGCGTTTCCCCCTGGAAGCTCCCTCGTGCGCT
CTCCTGTTCCGACCCTGCCGCTTACCGGATACCTGTCCGCCTTTCTCCCTTCGGGAAGCGTGGCGCTTTC
TCATAGCTCACGCTGTAGGTATCTCAGTTCGGTGTAGGTCGTTCGCTCCAAGCTGGGCTGTGTGCACGAA
CCCCCCGTTCAGCCCGACCGCTGCGCCTTATCCGGTAACTATCGTCTTGAGTCCAACCCGGTAAGACACG
ACTTATCGCCACTGGCAGCAGCCACTGGTAACAGGATTAGCAGAGCGAGGTATGTAGGCGGTGCTACAGA
GTTCTTGAAGTGGTGGCCTAACTACGGCTACACTAGAAGAACAGTATTTGGTATCTGCGCTCTGCTGAAG
CCAGTTACCTTCGGAAAAAGAGTTGGTAGCTCTTGATCCGGCAAACAAACCACCGCTGGTAGCGGTTTTT
TTGTTTGCAAGCAGCAGATTACGCGCAGAAAAAAAGGATCTCAAGAAGATCCTTTGATCTTTTCTACGGG
GTCTGACGCTCAGTGGAACGAAAACTCACGTTAAGGGATTTTGGTCATGAGATTATCAAAAAGGATCTTC
ACCTAGATCCTTTTAAATTAAAAATGAAGTTTTAAATCAATCTAAAGTATATATGAGTAAACTTGGTCTG
ACAGTTACCAATGCTTAATCAGTGAGGCACCTATCTCAGCGATCTGTCTATTTCGTTCATCCATAGTTGC
CTGACTCCCCGTCGTGTAGATAACTACGATACGGGAGGGCTTACCATCTGGCCCCAGTGCTGCAATGATA
CCGCGAGACCCACGCTCACCGGCTCCAGATTTATCAGCAATAAACCAGCCAGCCGGAAGGGCCGAGCGCA
GAAGTGGTCCTGCAACTTTATCCGCCTCCATCCAGTCTATTAATTGTTGCCGGGAAGCTAGAGTAAGTAG
TTCGCCAGTTAATAGTTTGCGCAACGTTGTTGCCATTGCTACAGGCATCGTGGTGTCACGCTCGTCGTTT
GGTATGGCTTCATTCAGCTCCGGTTCCCAACGATCAAGGCGAGTTACATGATCCCCCATGTTGTGCAAAA
AAGCGGTTAGCTCCTTCGGTCCTCCGATCGTTGTCAGAAGTAAGTTGGCCGCAGTGTTATCACTCATGGT
TATGGCAGCACTGCATAATTCTCTTACTGTCATGCCATCCGTAAGATGCTTTTCTGTGACTGGTGAGTAC
TCAACCAAGTCATTCTGAGAATAGTGTATGCGGCGACCGAGTTGCTCTTGCCCGGCGTCAATACGGGATA
ATACCGCGCCACATAGCAGAACTTTAAAAGTGCTCATCATTGGAAAACGTTCTTCGGGGCGAAAACTCTC
AAGGATCTTACCGCTGTTGAGATCCAGTTCGATGTAACCCACTCGTGCACCCAACTGATCTTCAGCATCT
TTTACTTTCACCAGCGTTTCTGGGTGAGCAAAAACAGGAAGGCAAAATGCCGCAAAAAAGGGAATAAGGG
CGACACGGAAATGTTGAATACTCATACTCTTCCTTTTTCAATATTATTGAAGCATTTATCAGGGTTATTG
TCTCATGAGCGGATACATATTTGAATGTATTTAGAAAAATAAACAAATAGGGGTTCCGCGCACATTTCCC
CGAAAAGTGCCACCTGACGTC
