>Addgene plasmid #50840 | RANLS-DEVD-BNES | addgene partial sequence | sequence record 107449 | CMV-F 5'-CGCAAATGGGCGGTAGGCGTG-3'
ACTAGAGAACCCACTGCTTACTGGCTTATCGAAATTAATACGACTCACTATAGGGAGACCCAAGCTGGCT
AGCGTGCCGCCACCATGGCCTCGAGAATGGTGAGCAAGAGCGAGGAGGTCATCAAAGAGTTCATGCGCTT
CAAGGTGCGCTTGGAGGGCTCCATGAACGGCCACGAGTTCGAGATCGAGGGCGAGGGCGAGGGCCGCCCC
TACGAGGGCACCCAGACCGCCAAGCTGAAGGTGACCAAGGGCGGCCCCCTGCCCTTCGCCTGGGACATCC
TGTCCCCCCAGATCATGTACGGCTCCAAGGCGTACGTGAAGCACCCCGCCGACGTCCCCGATTACATGAA
GCTGTCCTTCCCCGAGGGCTTCAAGTGGGAGCGCGTGATGCACTTCGAGGACGGCGGTCTGGTGACCGTG
ACTCAGGACACCTCCCTGCAGGACGGCACGCTGATCTACAAGGTGAAGATGCGCGGCACCAACTTCCCCC
CCGACGGCCCCGTAATGCAGAAGAAGACCTTGGGCTGGGATTATGCCACCGAGCGCCTGTACCCCGAAGA
CGGCGTGCTGAAGGGCGAGCTTCTGGGGCGCCTGAAGCTGAAGGACGGCGGCCTCAACCTGGTGGAGTTC
AAGACCATCTACATGGCCAAGAAGCCCGTGCAACTGCCCGGCTACTACTTCGTGGACACCAAGCTGG
