>Addgene plasmid #50840 | RANLS-DEVD-BNES | addgene partial sequence | sequence record 107472 | BGH-rev 5'-TAGAAGGCACAGTCGAGG-3'
AGACCTGCTAATTTCAAGGCTAACTTGTACCGCTCGTCCATGCCCAGACGGTGGCGGCCCTCGGAGCGCC
CGTACTGTTCCACGATGGTGTAGTCCTCGTTGTGGGAGGTGATGTCCAGCTTGGTGTCCACACAGTAATC
GCCGGGCAGTTGCACGGGCTTCTTGGCCATGTAGATGGTCTCGAACTCCACCAGGTAGTGGCCGCCGTCC
TTCAGCTTCAGGGCCTGATAGCTATGGCCCTTCAGCACGCCGTCTTCGGGGTACAGCATCTCGGTGGAGG
CCTCCCAGCCCATGGTCTTCTTCTGCATTACGGGGCCGTCGGGGGGGAAGTTGGTGCCGCGCATCTTCAC
CTTGCAGATCAGCGTGCCGTCCTGCAGGGAGGAGTCCTGGGTAACGGTCACCAGACCGCCGTCTTCGAAG
TTCATCACGCGCTCCCACTTGAAGCCCTCGGGGAAGGGCAGCTTCTTGTAATCGGGGATGTCGGCGGGGT
GCCTCACGTACGCCTCGGAGCCGTACATGAACTGGGGGGACAGGATGTCCCAGGCGAAGGGCAGGGGGCC
GCCCTTGGTCACCTTCAGCTTGGCGGTCTGGGTGCCCTCGTAGGGGCGGCCCTCGCCCTCGCCCTCGATC
TCGAACTCGTGGCCGTTCATGGAGCCCTCCATGCGCACCTTGAAGCGCATGAACTCTTTGATGGTGGCTC
CATCCACCTCATCGCCGGATCCGGTACCTACCTTTCTCTTCTTTTTTGGATCTACCTTTCTCTTCTTT
